Addgene plasmid #62729: Beta-Lactamase
Purpose: Expresses Beta-Lactamase protein in bacterial cells
Depositing lab: Niels Geijsen. Depositing organization: Hubrecht Institute. Publication: Efficient Intracellular Delivery of Native Proteins. D'Astolfo DS, Pagliero RJ, Pras A, Karthaus WR, Clevers H, Prasad V, Lebbink RJ, Rehmann H, Geijsen N. Cell. 2015 Apr 23;161(3):674-690. doi: 10.1016/j.cell.2015.03.028. PubMed 25910214.
Backbone
  Vector backbone: pET-15
  Backbone size w/o insert (bp): 5637
  Total vector size (bp): 6516
  Modifications to backbone: none
  Vector type: Bacterial Expression
Growth in bacteria
  Bacterial resistance: Ampicillin, 100 μg/mL
  Growth temperature: 37°C
  Growth strain: DH5alpha
  Copy number: Low Copy
Gene/Insert
  Gene/Insert name: Beta-Lactamase
  Species: E.coli
  Insert size (bp): 792
  Mutation: Deletion of periplasmic signal domain
  Promoter: T7
  Tag / fusion protein: His tag (N terminal on insert)
  Cloning method: Ligation Independent Cloning
  Sequencing primers: 5′ GATCGAGATCTCGATCCCGCG; 3′ TTTCAGCAAAAAACCCCTCAAGACC
Terms and licenses: Academic/Nonprofit Terms; Industry Terms: Not Available to Industry
How to cite: Beta-Lactamase was a gift from Niels Geijsen (Addgene plasmid # 62729 ; http://n2t.net/addgene:62729 ; RRID:Addgene_62729)
