[The description below was written by a language model from this plasmid's Addgene catalogue record and pLannotate feature annotations shown in this document.]
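Description:
Beta-Lactamase is a bacterial expression plasmid built on the pET-15 backbone, about 6.5 kb in total, designed to produce recombinant E. coli β-lactamase in the bacterial cytoplasm. It replicates from a pBR322-type ColE1 origin accompanied by the bom region and the rop gene, which keeps copy number low, consistent with the catalogue entry. Selection is with ampicillin through the backbone's own full-length AmpR gene and promoter. Several tetracycline-resistance fragments and a tet promoter are annotated, but these are non-functional remnants of the pBR322 ancestry rather than a usable marker.

The payload is a roughly 790 bp β-lactamase coding sequence from which the periplasmic signal domain has been deleted, so the enzyme stays in the cytosol instead of being exported. It was inserted by ligation-independent cloning and carries an N-terminal His tag for affinity purification. The short upstream hit annotated as a capTEV fragment most likely corresponds to this 6xHis stretch. Expression is driven by a T7 promoter with an adjacent lac operator and the phage T7 gene 10 ribosome binding site, and is terminated by the T7 terminator. The plasmid-borne lacI gene supplies repressor, so transcription is held off until induction with IPTG in a host that provides T7 RNA polymerase. A short fragment annotated as SET1 lies just after the insert, probably reflecting vector-derived T7 gene 10 sequence rather than a deliberate fusion. The two sequence records differ only in their start point and by three nucleotides in length, and show the same features. The plasmid thus contains two β-lactamase sequences, one as marker and one as product. The associated work concerns intracellular delivery of native proteins, which suggests the purified enzyme served as delivery cargo, although the record does not state this.
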