Features (pLannotate 1.2.2; 20 found; start..end, strand, type, name):
      1..19      +  promoter       T7 promoter: promoter for bacteriophage T7 RNA polymerase
     20..44      +  protein_bind   lac operator: The lac repressor binds to the lac operator to inhibit transcription in E. coli. This inhibition can be relieved by adding lactose or isopropyl-β-D-thiogalactopyranoside (IPTG). lac repressor encoded by lacI
     59..81      +  RBS            RBS: efficient ribosome binding site from bacteriophage T7 gene 10 (Olins and Rangwala, 1989)
     99..117     +  CDS            capTEV™ (fragment): composite tag for in vivo biotinylation, TEV protease cleavage, and 6xHis tagging
    173..962     +  CDS            bla(M) (fragment): β-lactamase lacking the signal sequence; bla(M); allows cytosolic expression of β-lactamase
    971..1020    +  CDS            SET1 (fragment): solubility-enhancement tag derived from T7 phage gene 10B
   1028..1075    +  terminator     T7 terminator: transcription terminator for bacteriophage T7 RNA polymerase
   1098..1202    -  CDS            TcR (fragment): tetracycline efflux protein; tet; confers resistance to tetracycline
   1250..1278    -  promoter       tet promoter: E. coli promoter for tetracycline efflux protein gene
   1391..1495    +  promoter       AmpR promoter: bla
   1496..2356    +  CDS            AmpR: β-lactamase; bla; confers resistance to ampicillin, carbenicillin, and related antibiotics
   2527..3115    +  rep_origin     ori: high-copy-number ColE1/pMB1/pBR322/pUC origin of replication
   3301..3440    -  misc_feature   bom: basis of mobility region from pBR322
   3542..3733    -  CDS            rop: Rop protein, which maintains plasmids at low copy number; rop
   3750..4130    +  CDS            YPB1_ECOLX: Protein predicted: Swiss-Prot protein existence level 4. From Escherichia coli.
   4372..4996    -  CDS            TcR (fragment): tetracycline efflux protein; tet; confers resistance to tetracycline
   5011..5032    -  protein_bind   CAP binding site: CAP binding activates transcription in the presence of cAMP. E. coli catabolite activator protein
   5045..6127    -  CDS            lacI: lac repressor; lacI; The lac repressor binds to the lac operator to inhibit transcription in E. coli. This inhibition can be relieved by adding lactose or isopropyl-β-D-thiogalactopyranoside (IPTG).
   6128..6205    -  promoter       lacI promoter: lacI
   6213..6492    -  CDS            TcR (fragment): tetracycline efflux protein; tet; confers resistance to tetracycline
>Addgene plasmid #62729 | Beta-Lactamase | addgene full sequence | sequence record 431124 | Addgene NGS Result
TAATACGACTCACTATAGGGGAATTGTGAGCGGATAACAATTCCCCTCTAGAAATAATTTTGTTTAACTT
TAAGAAGGAGATATACCATGGGCTCATCGCATCATCATCATCATCATTCATCGGGTCTGGTTCCGCGCGG
TTCACACGGTGGTGGTTCGGCGGCCGCCATGCACCCAGAAACGCTGGTGAAAGTAAAAGATGCTGAAGAT
CAGTTGGGTGCACGAGTGGGTTACATCGAACTGGATCTCAACAGCGGTAAGATCCTTGAGAGTTTTCGCC
CCGAAGAACGTTTTCCAATGATGAGCACTTTTAAAGTTCTGCTATGTGGCGCGGTATTATCCCGTATTGA
CGCCGGGCAAGAGCAACTCGGTCGCCGCATACACTATTCTCAGAATGACTTGGTTGAGTACTCACCAGTC
ACAGAAAAGCATCTTACGGATGGCATGACAGTAAGAGAATTATGCAGTGCTGCCATAACCATGAGTGATA
ACACTGCGGCCAACTTACTTCTGACAACGATCGGAGGACCGAAGGAGCTAACCGCTTTTTTGCACAACAT
GGGGGATCATGTAACTCGCCTTGATCGTTGGGAACCGGAGCTGAATGAAGCCATACCAAACGACGAGCGT
GACACCACGATGCCTGTAGCAATGGCAACAACGTTGCGCAAACTATTAACTGGCGAACTACTTACTCTAG
CTTCCCGGCAACAATTAATAGACTGGATGGAGGCGGATAAAGTTGCAGGACCACTTCTGCGCTCGGCCCT
TCCGGCTGGCTGGTTTATTGCTGATAAATCTGGAGCCGGTGAGCGTGGGTCTCGCGGTATCATTGCAGCA
CTGGGGCCAGATGGTAAGCCCTCCCGTATCGTAGTTATCTACACGACGGGGAGTCAGGCAACTATGGATG
AACGAAATAGACAGATCGCTGAGATAGGTGCCTCACTGATTAAGCATTGGTAAGGATCCGGCTGCTAACA
AAGCCCGAAAGGAAGCTGAGTTGGCTGCTGCCACCGCTGAGCAATAACTAGCATAACCCCTTGGGGCCTC
TAAACGGGTCTTGAGGGGTTTTTTGCTGAAAGGAGGAACTATATCCGGATATCCCGCAAGAGGCCCGGCA
GTACCGGCATAACCAAGCCTATGCCTACAGCATCCAGGGTGACGGTGCCGAGGATGACGATGAGCGCATT
GTTAGATTTCATACACGGTGCCTGACTGCGTTAGCAATTTAACTGTGATAAACTACCGCATTAAAGCTTA
TCGATGATAAGCTGTCAAACATGAGAATTCTTGAAGACGAAAGGGCCTCGTGATACGCCTATTTTTATAG
GTTAATGTCATGATAATAATGGTTTCTTAGACGTCAGGTGGCACTTTTCGGGGAAATGTGCGCGGAACCC
CTATTTGTTTATTTTTCTAAATACATTCAAATATGTATCCGCTCATGAGACAATAACCCTGATAAATGCT
TCAATAATATTGAAAAAGGAAGAGTATGAGTATTCAACATTTCCGTGTCGCCCTTATTCCCTTTTTTGCG
GCATTTTGCCTTCCTGTTTTTGCTCACCCAGAAACGCTGGTGAAAGTAAAAGATGCTGAAGATCAGTTGG
GTGCACGAGTGGGTTACATCGAACTGGATCTCAACAGCGGTAAGATCCTTGAGAGTTTTCGCCCCGAAGA
ACGTTTTCCAATGATGAGCACTTTTAAAGTTCTGCTATGTGGCGCGGTATTATCCCGTGTTGACGCCGGG
CAAGAGCAACTCGGTCGCCGCATACACTATTCTCAGAATGACTTGGTTGAGTACTCACCAGTCACAGAAA
AGCATCTTACGGATGGCATGACAGTAAGAGAATTATGCAGTGCTGCCATAACCATGAGTGATAACACTGC
GGCCAACTTACTTCTGACAACGATCGGAGGACCGAAGGAGCTAACCGCTTTTTTGCACAACATGGGGGAT
CATGTAACTCGCCTTGATCGTTGGGAACCGGAGCTGAATGAAGCCATACCAAACGACGAGCGTGACACCA
CGATGCCTGCAGCAATGGCAACAACGTTGCGCAAACTATTAACTGGCGAACTACTTACTCTAGCTTCCCG
GCAACAATTAATAGACTGGATGGAGGCGGATAAAGTTGCAGGACCACTTCTGCGCTCGGCCCTTCCGGCT
GGCTGGTTTATTGCTGATAAATCTGGAGCCGGTGAGCGTGGGTCTCGCGGTATCATTGCAGCACTGGGGC
CAGATGGTAAGCCCTCCCGTATCGTAGTTATCTACACGACGGGGAGTCAGGCAACTATGGATGAACGAAA
TAGACAGATCGCTGAGATAGGTGCCTCACTGATTAAGCATTGGTAACTGTCAGACCAAGTTTACTCATAT
ATACTTTAGATTGATTTAAAACTTCATTTTTAATTTAAAAGGATCTAGGTGAAGATCCTTTTTGATAATC
TCATGACCAAAATCCCTTAACGTGAGTTTTCGTTCCACTGAGCGTCAGACCCCGTAGAAAAGATCAAAGG
ATCTTCTTGAGATCCTTTTTTTCTGCGCGTAATCTGCTGCTTGCAAACAAAAAAACCACCGCTACCAGCG
GTGGTTTGTTTGCCGGATCAAGAGCTACCAACTCTTTTTCCGAAGGTAACTGGCTTCAGCAGAGCGCAGA
TACCAAATACTGTCCTTCTAGTGTAGCCGTAGTTAGGCCACCACTTCAAGAACTCTGTAGCACCGCCTAC
ATACCTCGCTCTGCTAATCCTGTTACCAGTGGCTGCTGCCAGTGGCGATAAGTCGTGTCTTACCGGGTTG
GACTCAAGACGATAGTTACCGGATAAGGCGCAGCGGTCGGGCTGAACGGGGGGTTCGTGCACACAGCCCA
GCTTGGAGCGAACGACCTACACCGAACTGAGATACCTACAGCGTGAGCTATGAGAAAGCGCCACGCTTCC
CGAAGGGAGAAAGGCGGACAGGTATCCGGTAAGCGGCAGGGTCGGAACAGGAGAGCGCACGAGGGAGCTT
CCAGGGGGAAACGCCTGGTATCTTTATAGTCCTGTCGGGTTTCGCCACCTCTGACTTGAGCGTCGATTTT
TGTGATGCTCGTCAGGGGGGCGGAGCCTATGGAAAAACGCCAGCAACGCGGCCTTTTTACGGTTCCTGGC
CTTTTGCTGGCCTTTTGCTCACATGTTCTTTCCTGCGTTATCCCCTGATTCTGTGGATAACCGTATTACC
GCCTTTGAGTGAGCTGATACCGCTCGCCGCAGCCGAACGACCGAGCGCAGCGAGTCAGTGAGCGAGGAAG
CGGAAGAGCGCCTGATGCGGTATTTTCTCCTTACGCATCTGTGCGGTATTTCACACCGCAATGGTGCACT
CTCAGTACAATCTGCTCTGATGCCGCATAGTTAAGCCAGTATACACTCCGCTATCGCTACGTGACTGGGT
CATGGCTGCGCCCCGACACCCGCCAACACCCGCTGACGCGCCCTGACGGGCTTGTCTGCTCCCGGCATCC
GCTTACAGACAAGCTGTGACCGTCTCCGGGAGCTGCATGTGTCAGAGGTTTTCACCGTCATCACCGAAAC
GCGCGAGGCAGCTGCGGTAAAGCTCATCAGCGTGGTCGTGAAGCGATTCACAGATGTCTGCCTGTTCATC
CGCGTCCAGCTCGTTGAGTTTCTCCAGAAGCGTTAATGTCTGGCTTCTGATAAAGCGGGCCATGTTAAGG
GCGGTTTTTTCCTGTTTGGTCACTGATGCCTCCGTGTAAGGGGGATTTCTGTTCATGGGGGTAATGATAC
CGATGAAACGAGAGAGGATGCTCACGATACGGGTTACTGATGATGAACATGCCCGGTTACTGGAACGTTG
TGAGGGTAAACAACTGGCGGTATGGATGCGGCGGGACCAGAGAAAAATCACTCAGGGTCAATGCCAGCGC
TTCGTTAATACAGATGTAGGTGTTCCACAGGGTAGCCAGCAGCATCCTGCGATGCAGATCCGGAACATAA
TGGTGCAGGGCGCTGACTTCCGCGTTTCCAGACTTTACGAAACACGGAAACCGAAGACCATTCATGTTGT
TGCTCAGGTCGCAGACGTTTTGCAGCAGCAGTCGCTTCACGTTCGCTCGCGTATCGGTGATTCATTCTGC
TAACCAGTAAGGCAACCCCGCCAGCCTAGCCGGGTCCTCAACGACAGGAGCACGATCATGCGCACCCGTG
GCCAGGACCCAACGCTGCCCGAGATGCGCCGCGTGCGGCTGCTGGAGATGGCGGACGCGATGGATATGTT
CTGCCAAGGGTTGGTTTGCGCATTCACAGTTCTCCGCAAGAATTGATTGGCTCCAATTCTTGGAGTGGTG
AATCCGTTAGCGAGGTGCCGCCGGCTTCCATTCAGGTCGAGGTGGCCCGGCTCCATGCACCGCGACGCAA
CGCGGGGAGGCAGACAAGGTATAGGGCGGCGCCTACAATCCATGCCAACCCGTTCCATGTGCTCGCCGAG
GCGGCATAAATCGCCGTGACGATCAGCGGTCCAATGATCGAAGTTAGGCTGGTAAGAGCCGCGAGCGATC
CTTGAAGCTGTCCCTGATGGTCGTCATCTACCTGCCTGGACAGCATGGCCTGCAACGCGGGCATCCCGAT
GCCGCCGGAAGCGAGAAGAATCATAATGGGGAAGGCCATCCAGCCTCGCGTCGCGAACGCCAGCAAGACG
TAGCCCAGCGCGTCGGCCGCCATGCCGGCGATAATGGCCTGCTTCTCGCCGAAACGTTTGGTGGCGGGAC
CAGTGACGAAGGCTTGAGCGAGGGCGTGCAAGATTCCGAATACCGCAAGCGACAGGCCGATCATCGTCGC
GCTCCAGCGAAAGCGGTCCTCGCCGAAAATGACCCAGAGCGCTGCCGGCACCTGTCCTACGAGTTGCATG
ATAAAGAAGACAGTCATAAGTGCGGCGACGATAGTCATGCCCCGCGCCCACCGGAAGGAGCTGACTGGGT
TGAAGGCTCTCAAGGGCATCGGTCGAGATCCCGGTGCCTAATGAGTGAGCTAACTTACATTAATTGCGTT
GCGCTCACTGCCCGCTTTCCAGTCGGGAAACCTGTCGTGCCAGCTGCATTAATGAATCGGCCAACGCGCG
GGGAGAGGCGGTTTGCGTATTGGGCGCCAGGGTGGTTTTTCTTTTCACCAGTGAGACGGGCAACAGCTGA
TTGCCCTTCACCGCCTGGCCCTGAGAGAGTTGCAGCAAGCGGTCCACGCTGGTTTGCCCCAGCAGGCGAA
AATCCTGTTTGATGGTGGTTAACGGCGGGATATAACATGAGCTGTCTTCGGTATCGTCGTATCCCACTAC
CGAGATATCCGCACCAACGCGCAGCCCGGACTCGGTAATGGCGCGCATTGCGCCCAGCGCCATCTGATCG
TTGGCAACCAGCATCGCAGTGGGAACGATGCCCTCATTCAGCATTTGCATGGTTTGTTGAAAACCGGACA
TGGCACTCCAGTCGCCTTCCCGTTCCGCTATCGGCTGAATTTGATTGCGAGTGAGATATTTATGCCAGCC
AGCCAGACGCAGACGCGCCGAGACAGAACTTAATGGGCCCGCTAACAGCGCGATTTGCTGGTGACCCAAT
GCGACCAGATGCTCCACGCCCAGTCGCGTACCGTCTTCATGGGAGAAAATAATACTGTTGATGGGTGTCT
GGTCAGAGACATCAAGAAATAACGCCGGAACATTAGTGCAGGCAGCTTCCACAGCAATGGCATCCTGGTC
ATCCAGCGGATAGTTAATGATCAGCCCACTGACGCGTTGCGCGAGAAGATTGTGCACCGCCGCTTTACAG
GCTTCGACGCCGCTTCGTTCTACCATCGACACCACCACGCTGGCACCCAGTTGATCGGCGCGAGATTTAA
TCGCCGCGACAATTTGCGACGGCGCGTGCAGGGCCAGACTGGAGGTGGCAACGCCAATCAGCAACGACTG
TTTGCCCGCCAGTTGTTGTGCCACGCGGTTGGGAATGTAATTCAGCTCCGCCATCGCCGCTTCCACTTTT
TCCCGCGTTTTCGCAGAAACGTGGCTGGCCTGGTTCACCACGCGGGAAACGGTCTGATAAGAGACACCGG
CATACTCTGCGACATCGTATAACGTTACTGGTTTCACATTCACCACCCTGAATTGACTCTCTTCCGGGCG
CTATCATGCCATACCGCGAAAGGTTTTGCGCCATTCGATGGTGTCCGGGATCTCGACGCTCTCCCTTATG
CGACTCCTGCATTAGGAAGCAGCCCAGTAGTAGGTTGAGGCCGTTGAGCACCGCCGCCGCAAGGAATGGT
GCATGCAAGGAGATGGCGCCCAACAGTCCCCCGGCCACGGGGCCTGCCACCATACCCACGCCGAAACAAG
CGCTCATGAGCCCGAAGTGGCGAGCCCGATCTTCCCCATCGGTGATGTCGGCGATATAGGCGCCAGCAAC
CGCACCTGTGGCGCCGGTGATGCCGGCCACGATGCGTCCGGCGTAGAGGATCGAGATCTCGATCCCGCGA
AAT
