Features (pLannotate 1.2.2; 20 found; start..end, strand, type, name):
    104..208     +  promoter       AmpR promoter: bla
    209..1069    +  CDS            AmpR: β-lactamase; bla; confers resistance to ampicillin, carbenicillin, and related antibiotics
   1240..1828    +  rep_origin     ori: high-copy-number ColE1/pMB1/pBR322/pUC origin of replication
   2014..2156    -  misc_feature   bom: basis of mobility region from pBR322
   2258..2449    -  CDS            rop: Rop protein, which maintains plasmids at low copy number; rop
   2466..2846    +  CDS            YPB1_ECOLX: Protein predicted: Swiss-Prot protein existence level 4. From Escherichia coli.
   3088..3712    -  CDS            TcR (fragment): tetracycline efflux protein; tet; confers resistance to tetracycline
   3727..3748    -  protein_bind   CAP binding site: CAP binding activates transcription in the presence of cAMP. E. coli catabolite activator protein
   3761..4843    -  CDS            lacI: lac repressor; lacI; The lac repressor binds to the lac operator to inhibit transcription in E. coli. This inhibition can be relieved by adding lactose or isopropyl-β-D-thiogalactopyranoside (IPTG).
   4844..4921    -  promoter       lacI promoter: lacI
   4929..5208    -  CDS            TcR (fragment): tetracycline efflux protein; tet; confers resistance to tetracycline
   5230..5248    +  promoter       T7 promoter: promoter for bacteriophage T7 RNA polymerase
   5249..5273    +  protein_bind   lac operator: The lac repressor binds to the lac operator to inhibit transcription in E. coli. This inhibition can be relieved by adding lactose or isopropyl-β-D-thiogalactopyranoside (IPTG). lac repressor encoded by lacI
   5288..5310    +  RBS            RBS: efficient ribosome binding site from bacteriophage T7 gene 10 (Olins and Rangwala, 1989)
   5328..5346    +  CDS            capTEV™ (fragment): composite tag for in vivo biotinylation, TEV protease cleavage, and 6xHis tagging
   5402..6191    +  CDS            bla(M) (fragment): β-lactamase lacking the signal sequence; bla(M); allows cytosolic expression of β-lactamase
   6200..6249    +  CDS            SET1 (fragment): solubility-enhancement tag derived from T7 phage gene 10B
   6257..6304    +  terminator     T7 terminator: transcription terminator for bacteriophage T7 RNA polymerase
   6327..6431    -  CDS            TcR (fragment): tetracycline efflux protein; tet; confers resistance to tetracycline
   6479..6507    -  promoter       tet promoter: E. coli promoter for tetracycline efflux protein gene
>Addgene plasmid #62729 | Beta-Lactamase | analyzer sequence | sequence record 103215
TTCTTGAAGACGAAAGGGCCTCGTGATACGCCTATTTTTATAGGTTAATGTCATGATAATAATGGTTTCT
TAGACGTCAGGTGGCACTTTTCGGGGAAATGTGCGCGGAACCCCTATTTGTTTATTTTTCTAAATACATT
CAAATATGTATCCGCTCATGAGACAATAACCCTGATAAATGCTTCAATAATATTGAAAAAGGAAGAGTAT
GAGTATTCAACATTTCCGTGTCGCCCTTATTCCCTTTTTTGCGGCATTTTGCCTTCCTGTTTTTGCTCAC
CCAGAAACGCTGGTGAAAGTAAAAGATGCTGAAGATCAGTTGGGTGCACGAGTGGGTTACATCGAACTGG
ATCTCAACAGCGGTAAGATCCTTGAGAGTTTTCGCCCCGAAGAACGTTTTCCAATGATGAGCACTTTTAA
AGTTCTGCTATGTGGCGCGGTATTATCCCGTGTTGACGCCGGGCAAGAGCAACTCGGTCGCCGCATACAC
TATTCTCAGAATGACTTGGTTGAGTACTCACCAGTCACAGAAAAGCATCTTACGGATGGCATGACAGTAA
GAGAATTATGCAGTGCTGCCATAACCATGAGTGATAACACTGCGGCCAACTTACTTCTGACAACGATCGG
AGGACCGAAGGAGCTAACCGCTTTTTTGCACAACATGGGGGATCATGTAACTCGCCTTGATCGTTGGGAA
CCGGAGCTGAATGAAGCCATACCAAACGACGAGCGTGACACCACGATGCCTGCAGCAATGGCAACAACGT
TGCGCAAACTATTAACTGGCGAACTACTTACTCTAGCTTCCCGGCAACAATTAATAGACTGGATGGAGGC
GGATAAAGTTGCAGGACCACTTCTGCGCTCGGCCCTTCCGGCTGGCTGGTTTATTGCTGATAAATCTGGA
GCCGGTGAGCGTGGGTCTCGCGGTATCATTGCAGCACTGGGGCCAGATGGTAAGCCCTCCCGTATCGTAG
TTATCTACACGACGGGGAGTCAGGCAACTATGGATGAACGAAATAGACAGATCGCTGAGATAGGTGCCTC
ACTGATTAAGCATTGGTAACTGTCAGACCAAGTTTACTCATATATACTTTAGATTGATTTAAAACTTCAT
TTTTAATTTAAAAGGATCTAGGTGAAGATCCTTTTTGATAATCTCATGACCAAAATCCCTTAACGTGAGT
TTTCGTTCCACTGAGCGTCAGACCCCGTAGAAAAGATCAAAGGATCTTCTTGAGATCCTTTTTTTCTGCG
CGTAATCTGCTGCTTGCAAACAAAAAAACCACCGCTACCAGCGGTGGTTTGTTTGCCGGATCAAGAGCTA
CCAACTCTTTTTCCGAAGGTAACTGGCTTCAGCAGAGCGCAGATACCAAATACTGTCCTTCTAGTGTAGC
CGTAGTTAGGCCACCACTTCAAGAACTCTGTAGCACCGCCTACATACCTCGCTCTGCTAATCCTGTTACC
AGTGGCTGCTGCCAGTGGCGATAAGTCGTGTCTTACCGGGTTGGACTCAAGACGATAGTTACCGGATAAG
GCGCAGCGGTCGGGCTGAACGGGGGGTTCGTGCACACAGCCCAGCTTGGAGCGAACGACCTACACCGAAC
TGAGATACCTACAGCGTGAGCTATGAGAAAGCGCCACGCTTCCCGAAGGGAGAAAGGCGGACAGGTATCC
GGTAAGCGGCAGGGTCGGAACAGGAGAGCGCACGAGGGAGCTTCCAGGGGGAAACGCCTGGTATCTTTAT
AGTCCTGTCGGGTTTCGCCACCTCTGACTTGAGCGTCGATTTTTGTGATGCTCGTCAGGGGGGCGGAGCC
TATGGAAAAACGCCAGCAACGCGGCCTTTTTACGGTTCCTGGCCTTTTGCTGGCCTTTTGCTCACATGTT
CTTTCCTGCGTTATCCCCTGATTCTGTGGATAACCGTATTACCGCCTTTGAGTGAGCTGATACCGCTCGC
CGCAGCCGAACGACCGAGCGCAGCGAGTCAGTGAGCGAGGAAGCGGAAGAGCGCCTGATGCGGTATTTTC
TCCTTACGCATCTGTGCGGTATTTCACACCGCATATATGGTGCACTCTCAGTACAATCTGCTCTGATGCC
GCATAGTTAAGCCAGTATACACTCCGCTATCGCTACGTGACTGGGTCATGGCTGCGCCCCGACACCCGCC
AACACCCGCTGACGCGCCCTGACGGGCTTGTCTGCTCCCGGCATCCGCTTACAGACAAGCTGTGACCGTC
TCCGGGAGCTGCATGTGTCAGAGGTTTTCACCGTCATCACCGAAACGCGCGAGGCAGCTGCGGTAAAGCT
CATCAGCGTGGTCGTGAAGCGATTCACAGATGTCTGCCTGTTCATCCGCGTCCAGCTCGTTGAGTTTCTC
CAGAAGCGTTAATGTCTGGCTTCTGATAAAGCGGGCCATGTTAAGGGCGGTTTTTTCCTGTTTGGTCACT
GATGCCTCCGTGTAAGGGGGATTTCTGTTCATGGGGGTAATGATACCGATGAAACGAGAGAGGATGCTCA
CGATACGGGTTACTGATGATGAACATGCCCGGTTACTGGAACGTTGTGAGGGTAAACAACTGGCGGTATG
GATGCGGCGGGACCAGAGAAAAATCACTCAGGGTCAATGCCAGCGCTTCGTTAATACAGATGTAGGTGTT
CCACAGGGTAGCCAGCAGCATCCTGCGATGCAGATCCGGAACATAATGGTGCAGGGCGCTGACTTCCGCG
TTTCCAGACTTTACGAAACACGGAAACCGAAGACCATTCATGTTGTTGCTCAGGTCGCAGACGTTTTGCA
GCAGCAGTCGCTTCACGTTCGCTCGCGTATCGGTGATTCATTCTGCTAACCAGTAAGGCAACCCCGCCAG
CCTAGCCGGGTCCTCAACGACAGGAGCACGATCATGCGCACCCGTGGCCAGGACCCAACGCTGCCCGAGA
TGCGCCGCGTGCGGCTGCTGGAGATGGCGGACGCGATGGATATGTTCTGCCAAGGGTTGGTTTGCGCATT
CACAGTTCTCCGCAAGAATTGATTGGCTCCAATTCTTGGAGTGGTGAATCCGTTAGCGAGGTGCCGCCGG
CTTCCATTCAGGTCGAGGTGGCCCGGCTCCATGCACCGCGACGCAACGCGGGGAGGCAGACAAGGTATAG
GGCGGCGCCTACAATCCATGCCAACCCGTTCCATGTGCTCGCCGAGGCGGCATAAATCGCCGTGACGATC
AGCGGTCCAGTGATCGAAGTTAGGCTGGTAAGAGCCGCGAGCGATCCTTGAAGCTGTCCCTGATGGTCGT
CATCTACCTGCCTGGACAGCATGGCCTGCAACGCGGGCATCCCGATGCCGCCGGAAGCGAGAAGAATCAT
AATGGGGAAGGCCATCCAGCCTCGCGTCGCGAACGCCAGCAAGACGTAGCCCAGCGCGTCGGCCGCCATG
CCGGCGATAATGGCCTGCTTCTCGCCGAAACGTTTGGTGGCGGGACCAGTGACGAAGGCTTGAGCGAGGG
CGTGCAAGATTCCGAATACCGCAAGCGACAGGCCGATCATCGTCGCGCTCCAGCGAAAGCGGTCCTCGCC
GAAAATGACCCAGAGCGCTGCCGGCACCTGTCCTACGAGTTGCATGATAAAGAAGACAGTCATAAGTGCG
GCGACGATAGTCATGCCCCGCGCCCACCGGAAGGAGCTGACTGGGTTGAAGGCTCTCAAGGGCATCGGTC
GAGATCCCGGTGCCTAATGAGTGAGCTAACTTACATTAATTGCGTTGCGCTCACTGCCCGCTTTCCAGTC
GGGAAACCTGTCGTGCCAGCTGCATTAATGAATCGGCCAACGCGCGGGGAGAGGCGGTTTGCGTATTGGG
CGCCAGGGTGGTTTTTCTTTTCACCAGTGAGACGGGCAACAGCTGATTGCCCTTCACCGCCTGGCCCTGA
GAGAGTTGCAGCAAGCGGTCCACGCTGGTTTGCCCCAGCAGGCGAAAATCCTGTTTGATGGTGGTTAACG
GCGGGATATAACATGAGCTGTCTTCGGTATCGTCGTATCCCACTACCGAGATATCCGCACCAACGCGCAG
CCCGGACTCGGTAATGGCGCGCATTGCGCCCAGCGCCATCTGATCGTTGGCAACCAGCATCGCAGTGGGA
ACGATGCCCTCATTCAGCATTTGCATGGTTTGTTGAAAACCGGACATGGCACTCCAGTCGCCTTCCCGTT
CCGCTATCGGCTGAATTTGATTGCGAGTGAGATATTTATGCCAGCCAGCCAGACGCAGACGCGCCGAGAC
AGAACTTAATGGGCCCGCTAACAGCGCGATTTGCTGGTGACCCAATGCGACCAGATGCTCCACGCCCAGT
CGCGTACCGTCTTCATGGGAGAAAATAATACTGTTGATGGGTGTCTGGTCAGAGACATCAAGAAATAACG
CCGGAACATTAGTGCAGGCAGCTTCCACAGCAATGGCATCCTGGTCATCCAGCGGATAGTTAATGATCAG
CCCACTGACGCGTTGCGCGAGAAGATTGTGCACCGCCGCTTTACAGGCTTCGACGCCGCTTCGTTCTACC
ATCGACACCACCACGCTGGCACCCAGTTGATCGGCGCGAGATTTAATCGCCGCGACAATTTGCGACGGCG
CGTGCAGGGCCAGACTGGAGGTGGCAACGCCAATCAGCAACGACTGTTTGCCCGCCAGTTGTTGTGCCAC
GCGGTTGGGAATGTAATTCAGCTCCGCCATCGCCGCTTCCACTTTTTCCCGCGTTTTCGCAGAAACGTGG
CTGGCCTGGTTCACCACGCGGGAAACGGTCTGATAAGAGACACCGGCATACTCTGCGACATCGTATAACG
TTACTGGTTTCACATTCACCACCCTGAATTGACTCTCTTCCGGGCGCTATCATGCCATACCGCGAAAGGT
TTTGCGCCATTCGATGGTGTCCGGGATCTCGACGCTCTCCCTTATGCGACTCCTGCATTAGGAAGCAGCC
CAGTAGTAGGTTGAGGCCGTTGAGCACCGCCGCCGCAAGGAATGGTGCATGCAAGGAGATGGCGCCCAAC
AGTCCCCCGGCCACGGGGCCTGCCACCATACCCACGCCGAAACAAGCGCTCATGAGCCCGAAGTGGCGAG
CCCGATCTTCCCCATCGGTGATGTCGGCGATATAGGCGCCAGCAACCGCACCTGTGGCGCCGGTGATGCC
GGCCACGATGCGTCCGGCGTAGAGGATCGAGATCTCGATCCCGCGAAATTAATACGACTCACTATAGGGG
AATTGTGAGCGGATAACAATTCCCCTCTAGAAATAATTTTGTTTAACTTTAAGAAGGAGATATACCATGG
GCTCATCGCATCATCATCATCATCATTCATCGGGTCTGGTTCCGCGCGGTTCACACGGTGGTGGTTCGGC
GGCCGCCATGCACCCAGAAACGCTGGTGAAAGTAAAAGATGCTGAAGATCAGTTGGGTGCACGAGTGGGT
TACATCGAACTGGATCTCAACAGCGGTAAGATCCTTGAGAGTTTTCGCCCCGAAGAACGTTTTCCAATGA
TGAGCACTTTTAAAGTTCTGCTATGTGGCGCGGTATTATCCCGTATTGACGCCGGGCAAGAGCAACTCGG
TCGCCGCATACACTATTCTCAGAATGACTTGGTTGAGTACTCACCAGTCACAGAAAAGCATCTTACGGAT
GGCATGACAGTAAGAGAATTATGCAGTGCTGCCATAACCATGAGTGATAACACTGCGGCCAACTTACTTC
TGACAACGATCGGAGGACCGAAGGAGCTAACCGCTTTTTTGCACAACATGGGGGATCATGTAACTCGCCT
TGATCGTTGGGAACCGGAGCTGAATGAAGCCATACCAAACGACGAGCGTGACACCACGATGCCTGTAGCA
ATGGCAACAACGTTGCGCAAACTATTAACTGGCGAACTACTTACTCTAGCTTCCCGGCAACAATTAATAG
ACTGGATGGAGGCGGATAAAGTTGCAGGACCACTTCTGCGCTCGGCCCTTCCGGCTGGCTGGTTTATTGC
TGATAAATCTGGAGCCGGTGAGCGTGGGTCTCGCGGTATCATTGCAGCACTGGGGCCAGATGGTAAGCCC
TCCCGTATCGTAGTTATCTACACGACGGGGAGTCAGGCAACTATGGATGAACGAAATAGACAGATCGCTG
AGATAGGTGCCTCACTGATTAAGCATTGGTAAGGATCCGGCTGCTAACAAAGCCCGAAAGGAAGCTGAGT
TGGCTGCTGCCACCGCTGAGCAATAACTAGCATAACCCCTTGGGGCCTCTAAACGGGTCTTGAGGGGTTT
TTTGCTGAAAGGAGGAACTATATCCGGATATCCCGCAAGAGGCCCGGCAGTACCGGCATAACCAAGCCTA
TGCCTACAGCATCCAGGGTGACGGTGCCGAGGATGACGATGAGCGCATTGTTAGATTTCATACACGGTGC
CTGACTGCGTTAGCAATTTAACTGTGATAAACTACCGCATTAAAGCTTATCGATGATAAGCTGTCAAACA
TGAGAA
