>Addgene plasmid #62729 | Beta-Lactamase | addgene partial sequence | sequence record 106824 | T7 5'-TAATACGACTCACTATAGGG-3'
ATTCCCCTCTAGAAATAATTTTGTTTAACTTTAAGAAGGAGATATACCATGGGCTCATCGCATCATCATC
ATCATCATTCATCGGGTCTGGTTCCGCGCGGTTCACACGGTGGTGGTTCGGCGGCCGCCATGCACCCAGA
AACGCTGGTGAAAGTAAAAGATGCTGAAGATCAGTTGGGTGCACGAGTGGGTTACATCGAACTGGATCTC
AACAGCGGTAAGATCCTTGAGAGTTTTCGCCCCGAAGAACGTTTTCCAATGATGAGCACTTTTAAAGTTC
TGCTATGTGGCGCGGTATTATCCCGTATTGACGCCGGGCAAGAGCAACTCGGTCGCCGCATACACTATTC
TCAGAATGACTTGGTTGAGTACTCACCAGTCACAGAAAAGCATCTTACGGATGGCATGACAGTAAGAGAA
TTATGCAGTGCTGCCATAACCATGAGTGATAACACTGCGGCCAACTTACTTCTGACAACGATCGGAGGAC
CGAAGGAGCTAACCGCTTTTTTGCACAACATGGGGGATCATGTAACTCGCCTTGATCGTTGGGAACCGGA
GCTGAATGAAGCCATACCAAACGACGAGCGTGACACCACGATGCCTGTAGCAATGGCAACAACGTTGCGC
AAACTATTAACTGGCGAACTACTTACTCTAGCTTCCCGGCAACAATTAATAGACTGGATGGAGGCGGATA
AAGTTGCAGGACCACTTCTGCGCTCGGCCCTTCCGGCTGGCTGGTTTATTGCTGATAAATCTGGAGCCGG
TGAGCGTGGGTCTCGCGGTATCATTGCAGCACTGGGGCCAGATGGTAAGCCCTCCCGTATCGTAGTTATC
TACACGACGGGGAGTCAGGCAACTATGGATGAACGAAATAGACAGATCGCTGAGATAGGTGCCTCACTGA
TTAAGCATTGGTAAGGATCCGGCTGCTAACAAAGCCCGAAAGGAAGCTGAGTTGGCTGCTGCCACCGCTG
AGCAATAACTAGCATAACCCCTTGGGGCCTCTAAACGGGTCTTGAGGG
